>Addgene plasmid #49962 | MLM3743 | depositor partial sequence | sequence record 74527 | TALE sequence
ATGGTGGACTTGAGGACACTCGGTTATTCGCAACAGCAACAGGAGAAAATCAAGCCTAAGGTCAGGAGCA
CCGTCGCGCAACACCACGAGGCGCTTGTGGGGCATGGCTTCACTCATGCGCATATTGTCGCGCTTTCACA
GCACCCTGCGGCGCTTGGGACGGTGGCTGTCAAATACCAAGATATGATTGCGGCCCTGCCCGAAGCCACG
CACGAGGCAATTGTAGGGGTCGGTAAACAGTGGTCGGGAGCGCGAGCACTTGAGGCGCTGCTGACTGTGG
CGGGTGAGCTTAGGGGGCCTCCGCTCCAGCTCGACACCGGGCAGCTGCTGAAGATCGCGAAGAGAGGGGG
AGTAACAGCGGTAGAGGCAGTGCACGCCTGGCGCAATGCGCTCACCGGGGCCCCCTTGAACCTGACCCCA
GACCAGGTAGTCGCAATCGCGTCGAACATTGGGGGAAAGCAAGCCCTGGAAACCGTGCAAAGGTTGTTGC
CGGTCCTTTGTCAAGACCACGGCCTTACACCGGAGCAAGTCGTGGCCATTGCAAGCAATGGGGGTGGCAA
ACAGGCTCTTGAGACGGTTCAGAGACTTCTCCCAGTTCTCTGTCAAGCCCACGGGCTGACTCCCGATCAA
GTTGTAGCGATTGCGAATAACAATGGAGGGAAACAAGCATTGGAGACTGTCCAACGGCTCCTTCCCGTGT
TGTGTCAAGCCCACGGTTTGACGCCTGCACAAGTGGTCGCCATCGCCAGCCATGATGGCGGTAAGCAGGC
GCTGGAAACAGTACAGCGCCTGCTGCCTGTACTGTGCCAGGATCATGGACTGACCCCAGACCAGGTAGTC
GCAATCGCGTCAAACGGAGGGGGAAAGCAAGCCCTGGAAACCGTGCAAAGGTTGTTGCCGGTCCTTTGTC
AAGACCACGGCCTTACACCGGAGCAAGTCGTGGCCATTGCAAGCAATGGGGGTGGCAAACAGGCTCTTGA
GACGGTTCAGAGACTTCTCCCAGTTCTCTGTCAAGCCCACGGGCTGACTCCCGATCAAGTTGTAGCGATT
GCGTCGAACATTGGAGGGAAACAAGCATTGGAGACTGTCCAACGGCTCCTTCCCGTGTTGTGTCAAGCCC
ACGGTTTGACGCCTGCACAAGTGGTCGCCATCGCCAGCCATGATGGCGGTAAGCAGGCGCTGGAAACAGT
ACAGCGCCTGCTGCCTGTACTGTGCCAGGATCATGGACTGACCCCAGACCAGGTAGTCGCAATCGCGTCA
CATGACGGGGGAAAGCAAGCCCTGGAAACCGTGCAAAGGTTGTTGCCGGTCCTTTGTCAAGACCACGGCC
TTACACCGGAGCAAGTCGTGGCCATTGCAAGCAACATCGGTGGCAAACAGGCTCTTGAGACGGTTCAGAG
ACTTCTCCCAGTTCTCTGTCAAGCCCACGGGCTGACTCCCGATCAAGTTGTAGCGATTGCGTCGAACATT
GGAGGGAAACAAGCATTGGAGACTGTCCAACGGCTCCTTCCCGTGTTGTGTCAAGCCCACGGTTTGACGC
CTGCACAAGTGGTCGCCATCGCCAACAACAACGGCGGTAAGCAGGCGCTGGAAACAGTACAGCGCCTGCT
GCCTGTACTGTGCCAGGATCATGGACTGACCCCAGACCAGGTAGTCGCAATCGCGTCACATGACGGGGGA
AAGCAAGCCCTGGAAACCGTGCAAAGGTTGTTGCCGGTCCTTTGTCAAGACCACGGCCTTACACCGGAGC
AAGTCGTGGCCATTGCAAGCAATGGGGGTGGCAAACAGGCTCTTGAGACGGTTCAGAGACTTCTCCCAGT
TCTCTGTCAAGCCCACGGGCTGACTCCCGATCAAGTTGTAGCGATTGCGAATAACAATGGAGGGAAACAA
GCATTGGAGACTGTCCAACGGCTCCTTCCCGTGTTGTGTCAAGCCCACGGTTTGACGCCTGCACAAGTGG
TCGCCATCGCCTCGAATGGCGGCGGTAAGCAGGCGCTGGAAACAGTACAGCGCCTGCTGCCTGTACTGTG
CCAGGATCATGGACTGACCCCAGACCAGGTAGTCGCAATCGCGAACAATAATGGGGGAAAGCAAGCCCTG
GAAACCGTGCAAAGGTTGTTGCCGGTCCTTTGTCAAGACCACGGCCTTACACCGGAGCAAGTCGTGGCCA
TTGCAAGCAACATCGGTGGCAAACAGGCTCTTGAGACGGTTCAGAGACTTCTCCCAGTTCTCTGTCAAGC
CCACGGGCTGACACCCGAACAGGTGGTCGCCATTGCTTCTAATGGGGGAGGACGGCCAGCCTTGGAG
