>Addgene plasmid #49962 | MLM3743 | addgene partial sequence | sequence record 76001 | EF1a-F 5'-TCAAGCCTCAGACAGTGGTTC-3'
GGCCGCCACCATGGACTACAAAGACCATGACGGTGATTATAAAGATCATGACATCGATTACAAGGATGAC
GATGACAAGATGGCCCCCAAGAAGAAGAGGAAGGTGGGCATTCACCGCGGGGTACCTATGGTGGACTTGA
GGACACTCGGTTATTCGCAACAGCAACAGGAGAAAATCAAGCCTAAGGTCAGGAGCACCGTCGCGCAACA
CCACGAGGCGCTTGTGGGGCATGGCTTCACTCATGCGCATATTGTCGCGCTTTCACAGCACCCTGCGGCG
CTTGGGACGGTGGCTGTCAAATACCAAGATATGATTGCGGCCCTGCCCGAAGCCACGCACGAGGCAATTG
TAGGGGTCGGTAAACAGTGGTCGGGAGCGCGAGCACTTGAGGCGCTGCTGACTGTGGCGGGTGAGCTTAG
GGGGCCTCCGCTCCAGCTCGACACCGGGCAGCTGCTGAAGATCGCGAAGAGAGGGGGAGTAACAGCGGTA
GAGGCAGTGCACGCCTGGCGCAATGCGCTCACCGGGGCCCCCTTGAACCTGACCCCAGACCAGGTAGTCG
CAATCGCGTCGAACATTGGGGGAAAGCAAGCCCTGGAAACCGTGCAAAGGTTGTTGCCGGTCCTTTGTCA
AGACCACGGCCTTACACCGGAGCAAGTCGTGGCCATTGCAAGCAATGGGGGTGGCAAACAGGCTCTTGAG
ACGGTTCAGAGACTTCTCCCAGTTCTCTGTCAAGCCCACGGGCTGACTCCCGATCAAGTTGTAGCGATTG
CGAATAACAATGGAGGGAAACAAGCATTGGAGACTGTCCAACGGCTCCTTCCCGTGTTGTGTCAAGCCCA
CGGTTTGACGCCTGCACAAGTGGTCGCCATCGCCAGCCATGATGGCGGTAAGCAGGCGCTGGAAACAGTA
CAGCGCCTGCTGCCTGTACTGTGCC
