>Addgene plasmid #49962 | MLM3743 | addgene partial sequence | sequence record 76970 | hTET1-F 5'-ACCCTACCGACAGAAGATGC-3'
ATTGATCCAGAGACTTGTGGAGCTTCATTCTCTTTTGGCTGTTCATGGAGTATGTACTTTAATGGCTGTA
AGTTTGGTAGAAGCCCAAGCCCCAGAAGATTTAGAATTGATCCAAGCTCTCCCTTACATGAAAAAAACCT
TGAAGATAACTTACAGAGTTTGGCTACACGATTAGCTCCAATTTATAAGCAGTATGCTCCAGTAGCTTAC
CAAAATCAGGTGGAATATGAAAATGTTGCCCGAGAATGTCGGCTTGGCAGCAAGGAAGGTCGACCCTTCT
CTGGGGTCACTGCTTGCCTGGACTTCTGTGCTCATCCCTACAGGGCCATTCACAACATGAATAATGGAAG
CACTGTGGTTTGTACCTTAACTCGAGAAGATAACCGCTCTTTGGGTGTTATTCCTCAAGATGAGCAGCTC
CATGTGCTACCTCTTTATAAGCTTTCAGACACAGATGAGTTTGGCTCCAAGGAAGGAATGGAAGCCAAGA
TCAAATCTGGGGCCATCGAGGTCCTGGCACCCCGCCGCAAAAAAAGAACGTGTTTCACTCAGCCTGTTCC
CCGTTCTGGAAAGAAGAGGGCTGCGATGATGACAGAGGTTCTTGCACATAAGATAAGGGCAGTGGAAAAG
AAACCTATTCCCCGAATCAAGCGGAAGAATAACTCAACAACAACAAACAACAGTAAGCCTTCGTCACTGC
CAACCTTAGGGAGTAACACTGAGACCGTGCAACCTGAAGTAAAAAGTGAAACCGAACCCCATTTTATCTT
AAAAAGTTCAGACAACACTAAAACTTATTCGCTGATGCCATCCGCTCCTCACCCAGTGAAAGAGGCATCT
CCAGGCTTCTCCTGGTCCCCGAAGACTGCTTCAGCCACACCAGCTCCACTGAA
