[The description below was written by a language model from this plasmid's Addgene catalogue record.]
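Description:
MLM3743 is a mammalian expression plasmid built on the pJFA274 backbone, catalogued under the TALEN vector type although its effector is not a nuclease. It encodes a programmable TALE DNA-binding array fused to the catalytic domain of human TET1. The plasmid is propagated in E. coli under ampicillin selection. The record does not state the origin of replication or the copy number, and no mammalian selection marker is listed.

The insert, 3x Flag Tet1CDmut HB-5, is driven by the EF1a promoter, a strong constitutive promoter for expression in mammalian cells. An N-terminal 3x FLAG tag supplied by the backbone allows the fusion protein to be detected or immunoprecipitated. The TALE repeat array was placed into the backbone through BsmBI sites, a type IIS enzyme commonly used for directional assembly of repeat arrays, and it was engineered to recognise site #5 (HB-5) in the human beta-globin (HBB) gene. In the active version of this architecture, the TET1 catalytic domain oxidises 5-methylcytosine near the TALE target, which promotes demethylation of neighbouring CpGs and can activate the endogenous gene. In MLM3743 the catalytic domain carries the H1671Y and D1673A substitutions, which inactivate the enzyme.

The construct therefore serves as a catalytically dead control. It should bind the same HBB site as its active counterpart, but the depositor notes that it neither demethylated the proximal CpGs nor activated HBB expression. Comparing it with the active fusion lets users attribute methylation and expression changes to TET1 enzymatic activity rather than to TALE binding alone.
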