Addgene plasmid #49962: MLM3743
Purpose: Expresses a mutant TALE-TET1CD (inactive catalytic domain of TET1) fusion protein engineered to bind a site in the human beta-globin (HBB) gene for use as a control
Depositing lab: Keith Joung. Depositing organization: Massachusetts General Hospital. Publication: Targeted DNA demethylation and activation of endogenous genes using programmable TALE-TET1 fusion proteins. Maeder ML, Angstman JF, Richardson ME, Linder SJ, Cascio VM, Tsai SQ, Ho QH, Sander JD, Reyon D, Bernstein BE, Costello JF, Wilkinson MF, Joung JK. Nat Biotechnol. 2013 Oct 9. doi: 10.1038/nbt.2726. PubMed 24108092.
Backbone
  Vector backbone: pJFA274
  Backbone manufacturer: Joung lab (Addgene plasmid #49239)
  Vector type: TALEN
Growth in bacteria
  Bacterial resistance: Ampicillin, 100 μg/mL
  Growth temperature: 37°C
  Growth strain: XL1 Blue
  Copy number: Unknown
Gene/Insert
  Gene/Insert name: 3x Flag Tet1CDmut HB-5 (alt names: HB-5; human beta-globin (HBB) site #5)
  Species: H. sapiens (human)
  Mutation: catalytic domain of TET1 inactive (H1671Y and D1673A mutations)
  Entrez Gene: HBB (a.k.a. CD113t-C, ECYT6, beta-globin)
  Promoter: EF1a
  Tag / fusion protein: 3x FLAG (N terminal on backbone)
  Cloning method: Restriction Enzyme; 5′ cloning site BsmBI (unknown if destroyed); 3′ cloning site BsmBI (unknown if destroyed)
  Sequencing primers: 5′ EF1a-F 5'-TCAAGCCTCAGACAGTGGTTC-3'; 3′ OJA199 5'-CACCATCACAGCAGTTGG-3'
Terms and licenses: Academic/Nonprofit Terms; Industry Terms: Not Available to Industry
Depositor comments: TALE target site is: TATGCTTACCAAGCTGTGAT. Note that due to the TET1 mutations, this plasmid neither demethylated the proximal CpGs nor activated HBB gene expression. See Supplementary Figure 13 of associated publication for amino acid sequences of backbone and TALE repeat array.
How to cite: MLM3743 was a gift from Keith Joung (Addgene plasmid # 49962 ; http://n2t.net/addgene:49962 ; RRID:Addgene_49962)
